>Addgene plasmid #226541 | pDest17_A1-LCD swap V4 | addgene full sequence | sequence record 453683 | Addgene NGS Result
AGATCTCGATCCCGCGAAATTAATACGACTCACTATAGGGAGACCACAACGGTTTCCCTCTAGAAATAAT
TTTGTTTAACTTTAAGAAGGAGATATACATATGTCGTACTACCATCACCATCACCATCACCTCGAATCAA
CAAGTTTGTACAAAAAAGCAGGCTTCGAGAACCTGTATTTTCAAGGTAGCGGTAGCAATGGTGGTGGTAG
CCAGAGCAGCGGTCAAGGTTATGGTAAAAGCGGTGGTAATCGTCGTCGTGGTCGTGGTGGTGCCGGTGGT
GGTTTTGGTATGGGTGATGGTAGCAATCAGTATGGTTATGGTCCGTTTCGTCGCGGTAGCGGTTTTAATG
GTAATGGTGATTATGCCAATTATGGTGGTAATGGCGATAGCAACAACTTTAGCAATTATCGTGGTGGCAA
TAGCGCCAATGGTAATTTTCAGAGCGGTGGTGGCGGAGGTTTTGATAATGGTGGCGGTTCAGGTTTTGGT
GGTAGTTTTAGCATGTCAGGTGGTAGCAGCAGCGGTAAACGTCGTGGTTCAGGTGGTTTCTTTAGCGGTC
GTAGTGGTAGCGGCTTTGGTGGCTTTTATCCGAGCTAAGACCCAGCTTTCTTGTACAAAGTGGTTGATTC
GAGGCTGCTAACAAAGCCCGAAAGGAAGCTGAGTTGGCTGCTGCCACCGCTGAGCAATAACTAGCATAAC
CCCTTGGGGCCTCTAAACGGGTCTTGAGGGGTTTTTTGCTGAAAGGAGGAACTATATCCGGATATCCACA
GGACGGGTGTGGTCGCCATGATCGCGTAGTCGATAGTGGCTCCAAGTAGCGAAGCGAGCAGGACTGGGCG
GCGGCCAAAGCGGTCGGACAGTGCTCCGAGAACGGGTGCGCATAGAAATTGCATCAACGCATATAGCGCT
AGCAGCACGCCATAGTGACTGGCGATGCTGTCGGAATGGACGATATCCCGCAAGAGGCCCGGCAGTACCG
GCATAACCAAGCCTATGCCTACAGCATCCAGGGTGACGGTGCCGAGGATGACGATGAGCGCATTGTTAGA
TTTCATACACGGTGCCTGACTGCGTTAGCAATTTAACTGTGATAAACTACCGCATTAAAGCTTATCGATG
ATAAGCTGTCAAACATGAGAATTCTTGAAGACGAAAGGGCCTCGTGATACGCCTATTTTTATAGGTTAAT
GTCATGATAATAATGGTTTCTTAGACGTCAGGTGGCACTTTTCGGGGAAATGTGCGCGGAACCCCTATTT
GTTTATTTTTCTAAATACATTCAAATATGTATCCGCTCATGAGACAATAACCCTGATAAATGCTTCAATA
ATATTGAAAAAGGAAGAGTATGAGTATTCAACATTTCCGTGTCGCCCTTATTCCCTTTTTTGCGGCATTT
TGCCTTCCTGTTTTTGCTCACCCAGAAACGCTGGTGAAAGTAAAAGATGCTGAAGATCAGTTGGGTGCAC
GAGTGGGTTACATCGAACTGGATCTCAACAGCGGTAAGATCCTTGAGAGTTTTCGCCCCGAAGAACGTTT
TCCAATGATGAGCACTTTTAAAGTTCTGCTATGTGGCGCGGTATTATCCCGTGTTGACGCCGGGCAAGAG
CAACTCGGTCGCCGCATACACTATTCTCAGAATGACTTGGTTGAGTACTCACCAGTCACAGAAAAGCATC
TTACGGATGGCATGACAGTAAGAGAATTATGCAGTGCTGCCATAACCATGAGTGATAACACTGCGGCCAA
CTTACTTCTGACAACGATCGGAGGACCGAAGGAGCTAACCGCTTTTTTGCACAACATGGGGGATCATGTA
ACTCGCCTTGATCGTTGGGAACCGGAGCTGAATGAAGCCATACCAAACGACGAGCGTGACACCACGATGC
CTGCAGCAATGGCAACAACGTTGCGCAAACTATTAACTGGCGAACTACTTACTCTAGCTTCCCGGCAACA
ATTAATAGACTGGATGGAGGCGGATAAAGTTGCAGGACCACTTCTGCGCTCGGCCCTTCCGGCTGGCTGG
TTTATTGCTGATAAATCTGGAGCCGGTGAGCGTGGGTCTCGCGGTATCATTGCAGCACTGGGGCCAGATG
GTAAGCCCTCCCGTATCGTAGTTATCTACACGACGGGGAGTCAGGCAACTATGGATGAACGAAATAGACA
GATCGCTGAGATAGGTGCCTCACTGATTAAGCATTGGTAACTGTCAGACCAAGTTTACTCATATATACTT
TAGATTGATTTAAAACTTCATTTTTAATTTAAAAGGATCTAGGTGAAGATCCTTTTTGATAATCTCATGA
CCAAAATCCCTTAACGTGAGTTTTCGTTCCACTGAGCGTCAGACCCCGTAGAAAAGATCAAAGGATCTTC
TTGAGATCCTTTTTTTCTGCGCGTAATCTGCTGCTTGCAAACAAAAAAACCACCGCTACCAGCGGTGGTT
TGTTTGCCGGATCAAGAGCTACCAACTCTTTTTCCGAAGGTAACTGGCTTCAGCAGAGCGCAGATACCAA
ATACTGTCCTTCTAGTGTAGCCGTAGTTAGGCCACCACTTCAAGAACTCTGTAGCACCGCCTACATACCT
CGCTCTGCTAATCCTGTTACCAGTGGCTGCTGCCAGTGGCGATAAGTCGTGTCTTACCGGGTTGGACTCA
AGACGATAGTTACCGGATAAGGCGCAGCGGTCGGGCTGAACGGGGGGTTCGTGCACACAGCCCAGCTTGG
AGCGAACGACCTACACCGAACTGAGATACCTACAGCGTGAGCTATGAGAAAGCGCCACGCTTCCCGAAGG
GAGAAAGGCGGACAGGTATCCGGTAAGCGGCAGGGTCGGAACAGGAGAGCGCACGAGGGAGCTTCCAGGG
GGAAACGCCTGGTATCTTTATAGTCCTGTCGGGTTTCGCCACCTCTGACTTGAGCGTCGATTTTTGTGAT
GCTCGTCAGGGGGGCGGAGCCTATGGAAAAACGCCAGCAACGCGGCCTTTTTACGGTTCCTGGCCTTTTG
CTGGCCTTTTGCTCACATGTTCTTTCCTGCGTTATCCCCTGATTCTGTGGATAACCGTATTACCGCCTTT
GAGTGAGCTGATACCGCTCGCCGCAGCCGAACGACCGAGCGCAGCGAGTCAGTGAGCGAGGAAGCGGAAG
AGCGCCTGATGCGGTATTTTCTCCTTACGCATCTGTGCGGTATTTCACACCGCAATGGTGCACTCTCAGT
ACAATCTGCTCTGATGCCGCATAGTTAAGCCAGTATACACTCCGCTATCGCTACGTGACTGGGTCATGGC
TGCGCCCCGACACCCGCCAACACCCGCTGACGCGCCCTGACGGGCTTGTCTGCTCCCGGCATCCGCTTAC
AGACAAGCTGTGACCGTCTCCGGGAGCTGCATGTGTCAGAGGTTTTCACCGTCATCACCGAAACGCGCGA
GGCAGCTGCGGTAAAGCTCATCAGCGTGGTCGTGAAGCGATTCACAGATGTCTGCCTGTTCATCCGCGTC
CAGCTCGTTGAGTTTCTCCAGAAGCGTTAATGTCTGGCTTCTGATAAAGCGGGCCATGTTAAGGGCGGTT
TTTTCCTGTTTGGTCACTGATGCCTCCGTGTAAGGGGGATTTCTGTTCATGGGGGTAATGATACCGATGA
AACGAGAGAGGATGCTCACGATACGGGTTACTGATGATGAACATGCCCGGTTACTGGAACGTTGTGAGGG
TAAACAACTGGCGGTATGGATGCGGCGGGACCAGAGAAAAATCACTCAGGGTCAATGCCAGCGCTTCGTT
AATACAGATGTAGGTGTTCCACAGGGTAGCCAGCAGCATCCTGCGATGCAGATCCGGAACATAATGGTGC
AGGGCGCTGACTTCCGCGTTTCCAGACTTTACGAAACACGGAAACCGAAGACCATTCATGTTGTTGCTCA
GGTCGCAGACGTTTTGCAGCAGCAGTCGCTTCACGTTCGCTCGCGTATCGGTGATTCATTCTGCTAACCA
GTAAGGCAACCCCGCCAGCCTAGCCGGGTCCTCAACGACAGGAGCACGATCATGCGCACCCGTGGCCAGG
ACCCAACGCTGCCCGAGATGCGCCGCGTGCGGCTGCTGGAGATGGCGGACGCGATGGATATGTTCTGCCA
AGGGTTGGTTTGCGCATTCACAGTTCTCCGCAAGAATTGATTGGCTCCAATTCTTGGAGTGGTGAATCCG
TTAGCGAGGTGCCGCCGGCTTCCATTCAGGTCGAGGTGGCCCGGCTCCATGCACCGCGACGCAACGCGGG
GAGGCAGACAAGGTATAGGGCGGCGCCTACAATCCATGCCAACCCGTTCCATGTGCTCGCCGAGGCGGCA
TAAATCGCCGTGACGATCAGCGGTCCAATGATCGAAGTTAGGCTGGTAAGAGCCGCGAGCGATCCTTGAA
GCTGTCCCTGATGGTCGTCATCTACCTGCCTGGACAGCATGGCCTGCAACGCGGGCATCCCGATGCCGCC
GGAAGCGAGAAGAATCATAATGGGGAAGGCCATCCAGCCTCGCGTCGCGAACGCCAGCAAGACGTAGCCC
AGCGCGTCGGCCGCCATGCCGGCGATAATGGCCTGCTTCTCGCCGAAACGTTTGGTGGCGGGACCAGTGA
CGAAGGCTTGAGCGAGGGCGTGCAAGATTCCGAATACCGCAAGCGACAGGCCGATCATCGTCGCGCTCCA
GCGAAAGCGGTCCTCGCCGAAAATGACCCAGAGCGCTGCCGGCACCTGTCCTACGAGTTGCATGATAAAG
AAGACAGTCATAAGTGCGGCGACGATAGTCATGCCCCGCGCCCACCGGAAGGAGCTGACTGGGTTGAAGG
CTCTCAAGGGCATCGGTCGATCGACGCTCTCCCTTATGCGACTCCTGCATTAGGAAGCAGCCCAGTAGTA
GGTTGAGGCCGTTGAGCACCGCCGCCGCAAGGAATGGTGCATGCAAGGAGATGGCGCCCAACAGTCCCCC
GGCCACGGGGCCTGCCACCATACCCACGCCGAAACAAGCGCTCATGAGCCCGAAGTGGCGAGCCCGATCT
TCCCCATCGGTGATGTCGGCGATATAGGCGCCAGCAACCGCACCTGTGGCGCCGGTGATGCCGGCCACGA
TGCGTCCGGCGTAGAGGATCG
Features (pLannotate 1.2.2; 16 found; start..end, strand, type, name):
     21..39      +  promoter       T7 promoter: promoter for bacteriophage T7 RNA polymerase
     71..93      +  RBS            RBS: efficient ribosome binding site from bacteriophage T7 gene 10 (Olins and Rangwala, 1989)
    111..131     +  CDS            8xHis (fragment): 8xHis affinity tag
    140..164     +  protein_bind   attB1: mutant version of attB; recombination site for the Gateway® BP reaction BP Clonase™
    600..624     -  protein_bind   attB2: mutant version of attB; recombination site for the Gateway® BP reaction BP Clonase™
    634..683     +  CDS            SET1 (fragment): solubility-enhancement tag derived from T7 phage gene 10B
    691..738     +  terminator     T7 terminator: transcription terminator for bacteriophage T7 RNA polymerase
    764..1056    -  CDS            TcR (fragment): tetracycline efflux protein; tet; confers resistance to tetracycline
   1104..1132    -  promoter       tet promoter: E. coli promoter for tetracycline efflux protein gene
   1245..1349    +  promoter       AmpR promoter: bla
   1350..2210    +  CDS            AmpR: β-lactamase; bla; confers resistance to ampicillin, carbenicillin, and related antibiotics
   2381..2969    +  rep_origin     ori: high-copy-number ColE1/pMB1/pBR322/pUC origin of replication
   3155..3294    -  misc_feature   bom: basis of mobility region from pBR322
   3396..3587    -  CDS            rop: Rop protein, which maintains plasmids at low copy number; rop
   3604..3984    +  CDS            YPB1_ECOLX: Protein predicted: Swiss-Prot protein existence level 4. From Escherichia coli.
   4226..5130    -  CDS            TcR (fragment): tetracycline efflux protein; tet; confers resistance to tetracycline
