[The description below was written by a language model from this plasmid's Addgene catalogue record and pLannotate feature annotations shown in this document.]
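Description:
pDest17_A1-LCD swap V4 is a bacterial expression plasmid made by Gateway recombination into the pDest17 destination vector, and it produces an N-terminally His-tagged variant ("swap V4") of A1-LCD, a human-derived sequence. The record does not expand the name or describe how this variant differs from the parent sequence, although the associated publication concerns the design of intrinsically disordered protein variants with diverse structural properties. The sequenced plasmid is 5,131 nt. It is maintained in E. coli through a ColE1/pBR322-type origin accompanied by the rop gene and the bom mobilisation region, consistent with its listing as low copy. Selection is by ampicillin through the β-lactamase gene and its own promoter. The tet promoter and two tetracycline-resistance fragments are annotated as well; they appear to be pBR322-derived remnants, and tetracycline is not listed as a selection marker.

The expression cassette starts with a T7 promoter and the phage T7 gene 10 ribosome binding site, followed by a histidine tag (catalogued as 6xHis and detected by the annotation software as a fragment of a longer His tag). The insert sits between attB1 and attB2, the sites left by Gateway recombination, in a gap of roughly 430 nt that the automated annotation does not label. A T7 terminator closes the unit; the short match to a T7 gene 10-derived solubility tag just before it lies downstream of attB2 and is probably vector sequence, not part of the product. The depositor notes a TEV protease cleavage site, which would presumably allow the tag to be removed after affinity purification, though its position is not annotated. Because transcription depends on T7 RNA polymerase, expression requires a host such as BL21(DE3), which the depositor recommends, while DH5alpha serves for propagation.
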