Addgene plasmid #226541: pDest17_A1-LCD swap V4
Purpose: Bacterial expression of N-terminally 6His tagged A1-LCD V4
Depositing lab: Tanja Mittag. Depositing organization: St. Jude Children's Research Hospital. Publication: Design of intrinsically disordered protein variants with diverse structural properties. Pesce F, Bremer A, Tesei G, Hopkins JB, Grace CR, Mittag T, Lindorff-Larsen K. Sci Adv. 2024 Aug 30;10(35):eadm9926. doi: 10.1126/sciadv.adm9926. Epub 2024 Aug 28. PubMed 39196930.
Backbone
  Vector backbone: pDest17
  Backbone manufacturer: Invtirogen
  Vector type: Bacterial Expression
Growth in bacteria
  Bacterial resistance: Ampicillin, 100 μg/mL
  Growth temperature: 37°C
  Growth strain: DH5alpha
  Copy number: Low Copy
Gene/Insert
  Gene/Insert name: A1-LCD swap V4
  Species: H. sapiens (human)
  Promoter: T7
  Tag / fusion protein: 6xHis (N terminal on insert)
  Cloning method: Gateway Cloning
Terms and licenses: Academic/Nonprofit Terms; Industry Terms: Not Available to Industry
Depositor comments: TEV cleavage Site. Growth strain BL21_DE3 also recommended for this plasmid.
How to cite: pDest17_A1-LCD swap V4 was a gift from Tanja Mittag (Addgene plasmid # 226541 ; http://n2t.net/addgene:226541 ; RRID:Addgene_226541)
