>Addgene plasmid #226541 | pDest17_A1-LCD swap V4 | depositor partial sequence | sequence record 444131 | ORF Sequence
GGTAGCAATGGTGGTGGTAGCCAGAGCAGCGGTCAAGGTTATGGTAAAAGCGGTGGTAATCGTCGTCGTG
GTCGTGGTGGTGCCGGTGGTGGTTTTGGTATGGGTGATGGTAGCAATCAGTATGGTTATGGTCCGTTTCG
TCGCGGTAGCGGTTTTAATGGTAATGGTGATTATGCCAATTATGGTGGTAATGGCGATAGCAACAACTTT
AGCAATTATCGTGGTGGCAATAGCGCCAATGGTAATTTTCAGAGCGGTGGTGGCGGAGGTTTTGATAATG
GTGGCGGTTCAGGTTTTGGTGGTAGTTTTAGCATGTCAGGTGGTAGCAGCAGCGGTAAACGTCGTGGTTC
AGGTGGTTTCTTTAGCGGTCGTAGTGGTAGCGGCTTTGGTGGCTTTTATCCGAGC
